>Addgene plasmid #247662 | pAX1-RED | addgene full sequence | sequence record 496419 | Addgene NGS Result
TTGAGATCCTTTTTTTCTGCGCGTAATCTGCTGCTTGCAAACAAAAAAACCACCGCTACCAGCGGTGGTT
TGTTTGCCGGATCAAGAGCTACCAACTCTTTTTCCGAAGGTAACTGGCTTCAGCAGAGCGCAGATACCAA
ATACTGTTCTTCTAGTGTAGCCGTAGTTAGGCCACCACTTCAAGAACTCTGTAGCACCGCCTACATACCT
CGCTCTGCTAATCCTGTTACCAGTGGCTGCTGCCAGTGGCGATAAGTCGTGTCTTACCGGGTTGGACTCA
AGACGATAGTTACCGGATAAGGCGCAGCGGTCGGGCTGAACGGGGGGTTCGTGCACACAGCCCAGCTTGG
AGCGAACGACCTACACCGAACTGAGATACCTACAGCGTGAGCTATGAGAAAGCGCCACGCTTCCCGAAGG
GAGAAAGGCGGACAGGTATCCGGTAAGCGGCAGGGTCGGAACAGGAGAGCGCACGAGGGAGCTTCCAGGG
GGAAACGCCTGGTATCTTTATAGTCCTGTCGGGTTTCGCCACCTCTGACTTGAGCGTCGATTTTTGTGAT
GCTCGTCAGGGGGGCGGAGCCTATGGAAAAACGCCAGCAACGCGGCCTTTTTACGGTTCCTGGCCTTTTG
CTGGCCTTTTGCTCACATGTTCTTTCCTGCGTTATCCCCTGATTCTGTGGATAACCGTATTACCGCCTTT
GAGTGAGCTGATACCGCTCGCCGCAGCCGAACGACCGAGCGCAGCGAGTCAGTGAGCGAGGAAGCGGAAG
AGCGCCCAATACGCAAACCGCCTCTCCCCGCGCGTTGGCCGATTCATTAATGCAGCTGGCACGACAGGTT
TCCCGACTGGAAAGCGGGCAGTGAGCGCAACGCAATTAATGTGAGTTAGCTCACTCATTAGGCACCCCAG
GCTTTACACTTTATGCTTCCGGCTCGTATGTTGTGTGGAATTGTGAGCGGATAACAATTTCACACAGGAA
ACAGCTATGACCATGATTACGCCAAGCTATTTAGGTGACACTATAGAATACTCAAGCTATGCATCCAACG
CGTTGGGAGCTCTCCCATATGGTCGACCTGCAGGCGGCCGCACTAGTGATTTAACCTTGTCAGCGTAGAT
GCAAACACCCATAGCGGCGTGGCTGCAGCAATGGACAGCTACCTGGCCTCCATTCATCCATCCAAACGCT
ATGCTGCCGACTACTACACGATTAAAGACGTACGACAGAAACCCAGATCTGGCACCAGCAGCCTAGGTAA
GCGCCGTCTATACGTACTCATCGAAGGTCCAAGCACCGCCACTGACGACGACGTCATCCTAGAATGGAAA
CAGGAAAGTCGCAGTGTGGTTGCCATTGCTGCACCAACACAGATGCCCGCCTCCATCTACCACAACCACG
AGGGAGCGCGCGTAGCACGCACAGCTCAAGCACAGCTACTACATGCTGATGTGCTCATTGGCTATACCAG
CATCGGCGACACACAATACTACGTGCATGAAAAATCACCGTATCAGGAAGATCTAGCGTCAGAAACACTC
AATACAGCCGGAAAAATGACCATCGCCGCCCTCTATCTAGGTCAAGCGCTGGCCTCAGCACATACACTGG
CCAACCAAGATAATGATCTGAGTGTGGTCGGATACAACATCGACAAGCAAATCCACAACACCGTCAGTCA
TAAAAAACAGTTAGAGAAAGAACTGCGACGGTTCGCATTTAACTACGCTACACAAGTCATGCTGGATTGG
CGGGGCTTCGTCACGGCCTACCACGCTGGTACACCACTGTACTGATGCCCCCCACCACCAACCCGATGCG
ACGACTACGACAAGCTCGGGCTTTGAATAACGCTTGCATGTACATGGATAGTGCCATTGATGACAATGGC
TAACAGCATCGTCCTCTAGTGACGCACACCGTGGAAACGGATGAAGGCACGAACCCAGTTGACATAAGCC
TGTTCGGTTCGTAAACTGTAATGCAAGTAGCGTATGCGCTCACGCAACTGGTCCAGAACCTTGACCGAAC
GCAGCGGTGGTAACGGCGCAGTGGCGGTTTTCATGGCTTGTTATGACTGTTTTTTTGTACAGTCTATGCC
TCGGGCATCCAAGCAGCAAGCGCGTTACGCCGTGGGTCGATGTTTGATGTTATGGAGCAGCAACGATGTT
ACGCAGCAGGGCAGTCGCCCTAAAACAAAGTTAGGTGGCTCAAGTATGGGCATCATTCGCACATGTAGGC
TCGGCCCTGACCAAGTCAAATCCATGCGGGCTGCTCTTGATCTTTTCGGTCGTGAGTTCGGAGACGTAGC
CACCTACTCCCAACATCAGCCGGACTCCGATTACCTCGGGAACTTGCTCCGTAGTAAGACATTCATCGCG
CTTGCTGCCTTCGACCAAGAAGCGGTTGTTGGCGCTCTCGCGGCTTACGTTCTGCCCAAGTTTGAGCAGC
CGCGTAGTGAGATCTATATCTATGATCTCGCAGTCTCCGGAGAGCACCGGAGGCAGGGCATTGCCACCGC
GCTCATCAATCTCCTCAAGCATGAGGCCAACGCGCTTGGTGCTTATGTGATCTACGTGCAAGCAGATTAC
GGTGACGATCCCGCAGTGGCTCTCTATACAAAGTTGGGCATACGGGAAGAAGTGATGCACTTTGATATCG
ACCCAAGTACCGCCACCTAACAATTCGTTCAAGCCGAGATGCTAGCCCCTCGAGCGTCTAGATCACAAGT
TTGTACAAAAAAGCAGGCTCCGAATTCGCCCTTCGGGCAGGAAACAGCTATGACGGTACCAAAAAAAACC
CCGCCCTGTCAGGGGCGGGGTTTTTTTTTGAGCTCTTATTATGGGAGAGCCTTCGGCAGCGGTGAGAAAT
GGCCTTCGGCTGCCTCCTGCTGGTCCCAAGTTGTGAAATCTTTATCGTGTTTGGTCAGTTCCAGGCGGTG
TTCAACGAAATGAAATTCTGGCAGCTTGACAGGTTTTTTGGCTTTATACGTCGTTTTGAAATCAACACGA
TGATGACCGCCTCCTTTCAGTTTAAAAACCATTGCAGTGTCACTTTTTAACATCCCGTCACGCACGTACA
GTGTTTCCACGCTCGGCTCCCATCCAGCAATGGTTTTTTGCATTACGGGCCCATCCGGAGGCAGGTTCAC
ACCATGAAATTTAACATCATAGATGAAACAGTTCTCTTGCAAGTTTATGCTGGAGTGATTACTGGCGGTG
CATACGCCACCATCTTCAAAAATCATCGACCGCTCCCAAGACATACCTTCGGGAAAAGACTGTTTGTGGT
AGTCTGGGATATCCGCTGGATACTTATTAAACGGTTTGCTTCCATACATGTGGCTAGGTGTAAGAATATG
AACGGAAAACGGCAGAGGCGCGCCTTTGGTGACTGTCATTTTCATGTGCTGTAACCCTTCGTACGGCTTG
CCTTCACCTTTACCCTCGATCGTAAAATCATGGCCATTGACAGTGCCCTCAAGGTGCAACTTGGTCTTCA
TTACCTGCTTAATCACTGCCATGGGACTCTTTCTCCTCTTTAATCTCTAGTAGCTAGCACTGTACCTAGG
ACTGAGCTAGCCGTCAAGAATTCACTGGCCGTCGTTTTACAAGGGCGAATTCGACCCAGCTTTCTTGTAC
AAAGTGGTGATCTAGATTCACTAGATGACAATGGTTAACAGCATCGTCCTCTACCAGATAGAGAACACCG
TAGAATAACGATACGCCTCGCTGGCAAACAATGAAGATCGCACGATGCCTTACACATTACAAAATGTAAC
GACTCAGATCTGGATCCTTCACTAATTCCCCCAAATGCGCATTGACATAATCGGCATCGACCGTCACGGA
CTCGCCATCACGATCCGGAGACTCATAACTCAGCGTTTCCAACAATCGCTCCAACACCGTGTGCAAACGC
CGCGCACCGATATTCTCCTGACGCTCGTTGACCAAATAAGCAATCTCGGCAATACGGTCAATCGCATCCT
CTGTAAAATCAAGCGACACACCTTCCGTTTTCAACAATTCCTGATACTGCTTAGTGAGCGCCGCCTTCGG
CTCTGTCAGGATACGGATAAAATCCGCTTTACTCAGCGCATCCAACTCCACCCGAATCGGGAAACGGCCT
TGCAACTCCGGAATTAAATCGCTTGGCTTGGTGAGGTGAAAGGCACCGGAAGCAATGAACAAAATGTGGT
TGGTCCTGATCGTGCCGTACTTGGTAGACACATTCGACCCCTCTACCAATGGCAGCAAATCGCGCTGCAC
ACCTTCGCGACTCACATCACCGCCGCCAACAGTATCACCACGTTTAACGACCTTATCGATCTCATCAATA
AAGGCGATCCCATTCTGTTCGCAAGCTTCGATCGCTGCAGCACGGATTTCGTCTTCGTTGACCAGCTTAG
CCGCCTCTTCTTCGATTAATAACGAATCCCGCGGCCATGGCGGCCGGGAGCATGCGACGTCGGGCCCAAT
TCGCCCTATAGTGAGTCGTATTACAATTCACTGGCCGTCGTTTTACAACGTCGTGACTGGGAAAACCCTG
GCGTTACCCAACTTAATCGCCTTGCAGCACATCCCCCTTTCGCCAGCTGGCGTAATAGCGAAGAGGCCCG
CACCGATCGCCCTTCCCAACAGTTGCGCAGCCTGAATGGCGAATGG
[124 nt withheld, positions 4667-4790]
C
[91 nt withheld, positions 4792-4882]
A
[49 nt withheld, positions 4884-4932]
CCTTTGACGTTGGAGTCCACGTTCTTT
[37 nt withheld, positions 4960-4996]
ACCCTATCTCGGTCTATTCTTTTGATTTATAAGGGATTTTGCCGATTTCGGCCTATTGGTTAAAAAATGA
GCTGATTTAACAAAAATTTAACGCGAATTTTAACAAAATATTAACGCTTACAATTTCCTGATGCGGTATT
TTCTCCTTACGCATCTGTGCGGTATTTCACACCGCATCAGGTGGCACTTTTCGGGGAAATGTGCGCGGAA
CCCCTATTTGTTTATTTTTCTAAATACATTCAAATATGTATCCGCTCATGAGACAATAACCCTGATAAAT
GCTTCAATAATATTGAAAAAGGAAGAGTATGAGTATTCAACATTTCCGTGTCGCCCTTATTCCCTTTTTT
GCGGCATTTTGCCTTCCTGTTTTTGCTCACCCAGAAACGCTGGTGAAAGTAAAAGATGCTGAAGATCAGT
TGGGTGCACGAGTGGGTTACATCGAACTGGATCTCAACAGCGGTAAGATCCTTGAGAGTTTTCGCCCCGA
AGAACGTTTTCCAATGATGAGCACTTTTAAAGTTCTGCTATGTGGCGCGGTATTATCCCGTATTGACGCC
GGGCAAGAGCAACTCGGTCGCCGCATACACTATTCTCAGAATGACTTGGTTGAGTACTCACCAGTCACAG
AAAAGCATCTTACGGATGGCATGACAGTAAGAGAATTATGCAGTGCTGCCATAACCATGAGTGATAACAC
TGCGGCCAACTTACTTCTGACAACGATCGGAGGACCGAAGGAGCTAACCGCTTTTTTGCACAACATGGGG
GATCATGTAACTCGCCTTGATCGTTGGGAACCGGAGCTGAATGAAGCCATACCAAACGACGAGCGTGACA
CCACGATGCCTGTAGCAATGGCAACAACGTTGCGCAAACTATTAACTGGCGAACTACTTACTCTAGCTTC
CCGGCAACAATTAATAGACTGGATGGAGGCGGATAAAGTTGCAGGACCACTTCTGCGCTCGGCCCTTCCG
GCTGGCTGGTTTATTGCTGATAAATCTGGAGCCGGTGAGCGTGGGTCTCGCGGTATCATTGCAGCACTGG
GGCCAGATGGTAAGCCCTCCCGTATCGTAGTTATCTACACGACGGGGAGTCAGGCAACTATGGATGAACG
AAATAGACAGATCGCTGAGATAGGTGCCTCACTGATTAAGCATTGGTAACTGTCAGACCAAGTTTACTCA
TATATACTTTAGATTGATTTAAAACTTCATTTTTAATTTAAAAGGATCTAGGTGAAGATCCTTTTTGATA
ATCTCATGACCAAAATCCCTTAACGTGAGTTTTCGTTCCACTGAGCGTCAGACCCCGTAGAAAAGATCAA
AGGATCTTC
Features (pLannotate 1.2.2; 21 found; start..end, strand, type, name):
      1..589     +  rep_origin     ori: high-copy-number ColE1/pMB1/pBR322/pUC origin of replication
    772..864     +  CDS            lacI (fragment): lac repressor; lacI; The lac repressor binds to the lac operator to inhibit transcription in E. coli. This inhibition can be relieved by adding lactose or isopropyl-β-D-thiogalactopyranoside (IPTG).
    877..898     +  protein_bind   CAP binding site: CAP binding activates transcription in the presence of cAMP. E. coli catabolite activator protein
    913..943     +  promoter       lac promoter: promoter for the E. coli lac operon
    951..967     +  protein_bind   lac operator: The lac repressor binds to the lac operator to inhibit transcription in E. coli. This inhibition can be relieved by adding lactose or isopropyl-β-D-thiogalactopyranoside (IPTG). lac repressor encoded by lacI
   1009..1027    +  promoter       SP6 promoter: promoter for bacteriophage SP6 RNA polymerase
   1039..1119    +  CDS            VESPI_VESMG (fragment): Experimental evidence at protein level: Swiss-Prot protein existence level 1. Shows contractile activity on isolated ileum smooth muscle. From Vespa magnifica (Hornet).
   1949..1977    +  promoter       Pc promoter: intI1 (promoter lies within the coding sequence); class 1 integron promoter
   2147..2680    +  CDS            GmR: gentamycin acetyltransferase; aacC1; confers resistance to gentamycin
   2725..2749    +  protein_bind   attB1: mutant version of attB; recombination site for the Gateway® BP reaction BP Clonase™
   2842..3522    -  CDS            eforCP: eforCP is a basic (constitutively fluorescent) red fluorescent protein published in 2008, derived from Echinopora forskaliana.
   3563..3587    -  promoter       J23119(SpeI) promoter (fragment): bacterial promoter (Registry of Standard Biological Parts BBa J23119) modified to end with an SpeI site
   3590..3612    +  CDS            lacZα (fragment): LacZα fragment of β-galactosidase; lacZ fragment
   3624..3648    -  protein_bind   attB2: mutant version of attB; recombination site for the Gateway® BP reaction BP Clonase™
   3770..4432    -  CDS            hslU (fragment): HSLU_ECO57 - Also known as htpI. Experimental evidence at protein level: Swiss-Prot protein existence level 1. ATPase subunit of a proteasome-like degradation complex; this subunit has chaperone activity. The binding of ATP and its subsequent hydrolysis by HslU are essential for unfolding of protein substrates subsequently hydrolyzed by HslV. HslU recognizes the N-terminal part of its protein substrates and unfolds these before they are guided to HslV for hydrolysis. From Escherichia coli O157:H7.
   4485..4503    -  promoter       T7 promoter: promoter for bacteriophage T7 RNA polymerase
   4506..4663    +  CDS            lacZα (fragment): LacZα fragment of β-galactosidase; lacZ fragment
   4667..5095    +  rep_origin     f1 ori (sequence partly withheld): f1 bacteriophage origin of replication; arrow indicates direction of (+) strand synthesis
   5123..5173    -  misc_feature   bom (fragment): basis of mobility region from pBR322
   5200..5304    +  promoter       AmpR promoter: bla
   5305..6165    +  CDS            AmpR: β-lactamase; bla; confers resistance to ampicillin, carbenicillin, and related antibiotics
