[The description below was written by a language model from this plasmid's Addgene catalogue record and pLannotate feature annotations shown in this document.]
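Description:
pAX1-RED is a 6.3 kb bacterial plasmid built on the pAX1 backbone and intended to insert a chromoprotein gene into the chromosome of the plant pathogen Xylella fastidiosa. It is propagated in E. coli through a high-copy ColE1/pUC-type origin and selected with ampicillin via the bla gene. The backbone also carries typical cloning-vector elements: an f1 origin, lac promoter/operator and lacZα remnants, and flanking SP6 and T7 promoters.

The payload sits between those phage promoters. It consists of a gentamicin acetyltransferase gene (aacC1) downstream of a class 1 integron Pc promoter, followed by a cassette bounded by attB1 and attB2 Gateway recombination sites. Within the attB sites, on the opposite strand, lies eforCP, a red/pink chromoprotein derived from the coral Echinopora forskaliana and listed here as a synthetic insert. A sequence annotated as a fragment of the strong constitutive J23119 promoter lies immediately upstream of it.

The regions on either side of this marker-plus-reporter block are mostly unannotated. The exceptions are a partial match to hslU on one side and a short, probably spurious, protein hit on the other. Given the stated purpose, these flanks plausibly serve as X. fastidiosa homology arms for integration by recombination, with the hslU match reflecting a bacterial homologue. The record does not explicitly define the arms or the target locus.

No origin for replication in Xylella is annotated, so gentamicin resistance would presumably select chromosomal integrants. Integrants expressing eforCP should produce visible colour, allowing strains to be tracked and visualised in experiments without specialised imaging.
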