Addgene plasmid #247662: pAX1-RED
Purpose: Vector for chromosomal insertion of eforCP chromoprotein into Xylellla fastidiosa
Depositing lab: Lindsey Burbank. Depositing organization: USDA ARS Parlier, Crop Diseases, Pests and Genetics Research Unit. Publication: Chromoprotein-modified plant pathogenic bacteria: tools for experimental tracking and visualization. Burbank L. Microbiol Spectr. 2026 Feb 24:e0261025. doi: 10.1128/spectrum.02610-25. PubMed 41733367.
Backbone
  Vector backbone: pAX1
  Vector type: Bacterial Expression
Growth in bacteria
  Bacterial resistance: Ampicillin, 100 μg/mL
  Growth temperature: 37°C
  Growth strain: DH5alpha
  Copy number: High Copy
Gene/Insert
  Gene/Insert name: eforCP
  Species: Synthetic
  Cloning method: Restriction Enzyme; 5′ cloning site Unspecified (unknown if destroyed)
Resource information
  A portion of this plasmid was derived from a plasmid made by: Bionomica Labs LLC
Terms and licenses: Academic/Nonprofit Terms; Industry Terms: Not Available to Industry
How to cite: pAX1-RED was a gift from Lindsey Burbank (Addgene plasmid # 247662 ; http://n2t.net/addgene:247662 ; RRID:Addgene_247662)
